LOCUS       Exported 5657 bp ds-DNA circular SYN 12-MAY-2021
DEFINITION  AAV expression of jRCaMP1b, a red fluorescent calcium sensor
            protein, from the Synapsin promoter.
ACCESSION   .
VERSION     .
KEYWORDS    pAAV.Syn.NES-jRCaMP1b.WPRE.SV40
SOURCE      synthetic DNA construct
  ORGANISM  synthetic DNA construct
REFERENCE   1 (bases 1 to 5657)
  AUTHORS   Dana H, Mohar B, Sun Y, Narayan S, Gordus A, Hasseman JP, Tsegaye G,
            Holt GT, Hu A, Walpita D, Patel R, Macklin JJ, Bargmann CI, Ahrens
            MB, Schreiter ER, Jayaraman V, Looger LL, Svoboda K, Kim DS
  TITLE     Sensitive red protein calcium indicators for imaging neural
            activity.
  JOURNAL   Elife. 2016 Mar 24;5. pii: e12727. doi: 10.7554/eLife.12727.
  PUBMED    27011354
REFERENCE   2 (bases 1 to 5657)
  AUTHORS   .
  TITLE     Direct Submission
  JOURNAL   Exported May 12, 2021 from SnapGene Server 1.1.58
            http://www.snapgene.com
FEATURES             Location/Qualifiers
     source          1..5657
                     /organism="synthetic DNA construct"
                     /mol_type="other DNA"
     CDS             341..358
                     /codon_start=1
                     /product="6xHis affinity tag"
                     /label=6xHis
                     /translation="HHHHHH"
     CDS             362..394
                     /codon_start=1
                     /product="leader peptide from bacteriophage T7 gene 10"
                     /label=T7 tag (gene 10 leader)
                     /note="promotes efficient translation in E. coli"
                     /translation="MASMTGGQQMG"
     CDS             398..421
                     /codon_start=1
                     /product="Xpress(TM) epitope tag, including an enterokinase
                     recognition and cleavage site"
                     /label=Xpress(TM) tag
                     /translation="DLYDDDDK"
     misc_feature    1673..2261
                     /label=WPRE
                     /note="woodchuck hepatitis virus posttranscriptional
                     regulatory element"
     primer_bind     complement(1726..1746)
                     /label=WPRE-R
                     /note="WPRE, reverse primer"
     CDS             complement(2144..2155)
                     /codon_start=1
                     /product="Factor Xa recognition and cleavage site"
                     /label=Factor Xa site
                     /translation="IEGR"
     primer_bind     complement(2264..2280)
                     /label=KS primer
                     /note="common sequencing primer, one of multiple similar
                     variants"
     primer_bind     complement(2265..2281)
                     /label=pBluescriptKS
                     /note="For pBluescript vector"
     polyA_signal    2310..2431
                     /label=SV40 poly(A) signal
                     /note="SV40 polyadenylation signal"
     primer_bind     complement(2321..2340)
                     /label=EBV-rev
                     /note="SV40 polyA terminator, reverse primer"
     primer_bind     2375..2394
                     /label=SV40pA-R
                     /note="SV40 polyA, reverse primer"
     repeat_region   2593..2722
                     /label=AAV2 ITR
     primer_bind     complement(2788..2805)
                     /label=L4440
                     /note="L4440 vector, forward primer"
     rep_origin      complement(2959..3547)
                     /direction=LEFT
                     /label=ori
                     /note="high-copy-number ColE1/pMB1/pBR322/pUC origin of
                     replication"
     primer_bind     complement(3039..3058)
                     /label=pBR322ori-F
                     /note="pBR322 origin, forward primer"
     CDS             complement(3718..4578)
                     /codon_start=1
                     /gene="bla"
                     /product="beta-lactamase"
                     /label=AmpR
                     /note="confers resistance to ampicillin, carbenicillin, and
                     related antibiotics"
                     /translation="MSIQHFRVALIPFFAAFCLPVFAHPETLVKVKDAEDQLGARVGYI
                     ELDLNSGKILESFRPEERFPMMSTFKVLLCGAVLSRIDAGQEQLGRRIHYSQNDLVEYS
                     PVTEKHLTDGMTVRELCSAAITMSDNTAANLLLTTIGGPKELTAFLHNMGDHVTRLDRW
                     EPELNEAIPNDERDTTMPVAMATTLRKLLTGELLTLASRQQLIDWMEADKVAGPLLRSA
                     LPAGWFIADKSGAGERGSRGIIAALGPDGKPSRIVVIYTTGSQATMDERNRQIAEIGAS
                     LIKHW"
     primer_bind     4341..4360
                     /label=Amp-R
                     /note="Ampicillin resistance gene, reverse primer"
     promoter        complement(4579..4683)
                     /gene="bla"
                     /label=AmpR promoter
     rep_origin      complement(4709..5164)
                     /direction=LEFT
                     /label=f1 ori
                     /note="f1 bacteriophage origin of replication; arrow
                     indicates direction of (+) strand synthesis"
     primer_bind     complement(4846..4867)
                     /label=F1ori-F
                     /note="F1 origin, forward primer"
     primer_bind     5058..5077
                     /label=F1ori-R
                     /note="F1 origin, reverse primer"
     repeat_region   5236..5365
                     /label=AAV2 ITR
     promoter        5447..237
                     /label=hSyn promoter
                     /note="human synapsin I promoter; confers neuron-specific
                     expression (Kugler et al., 2003)"
ORIGIN
        1 cgccaccgcc gcctcagcac tgaaggcgcg ctgacgtcac tcgccggtcc cccgcaaact
       61 ccccttcccg gccaccttgg tcgcgtccgc gccgccgccg gcccagccgg accgcaccac
      121 gcgaggcgcg agataggggg gcacgggcgc gaccatctgc gctgcggcgc cggcgactca
      181 gcgctgcctc agtctgcggt gggcagcgga ggagtcgtgt cgtgcctgag agcgcagtcg
      241 aattcaagct gctagcaagg atccacccgc caccatgctg cagaacgagc ttgctcttaa
      301 gttggctgga cttgatatta acaagactgg aggaggttct catcatcatc atcatcatgg
      361 tatggctagc atgactggtg gacagcaaat gggtcgggat ctgtacgacg atgacgataa
      421 ggatctcgca acaatggtcg actcatcgcg acgtaagtgg aataagtggg gtcacgcagt
      481 cagagctata ggtcggctga gctcagcgaa caacaccgaa atgatgtacc cagcggatgg
      541 tggtctgcgt ggttacactc acatggcgct gaaagttgat ggcggcggtc acctgtcctg
      601 ttctttcgtg accacctacc gctccaaaaa gactgtcggc aacattaaga tgcctgccat
      661 tcattacgtc agccaccgtc tggagcgcct ggaggagagc gataacgaaa tgtttgtcgt
      721 acagcgtgaa cacgcagttg ccaagtttgt gggcctgggt ggtggcggcg gtaccggagg
      781 gagcatgaac tccctgatca aggagaacat gcgtatgaaa gtggttctgg aaggctccgt
      841 aaacggccac cagttcaaat gcactggtga aggcgaaggc aacccgtata tgggcaccca
      901 gactatgcgt atcaaagtga tcgagggtgg tccgctgccg tttgcgttcg acatcctggc
      961 gacgtccttt atgtatggct cccgtacctt catcaaatat ccgaaaggca tcccggattt
     1021 ctttaagcag tccttcccgg aaggttttac ctgggaacgt gtgacccgtt acgaagacgg
     1081 cggcgtaatt accgttatgc aagacacgtc tctggaggat ggctgcctgg tgtatcacgt
     1141 gcaggttcgc ggtgtgaact tcccgagcaa tggtgctgta atgcaaaaga aaaccaaagg
     1201 ttgggagcct acggactccc aactgactga agagcagatc gcagaattta aagaggcttt
     1261 ctccctattt gacaaggacg gggatgggac aataacaacc aaggagatgg ggacggtgat
     1321 gcggtctctg gggcagaacc ccacagaagc agagctgcag gacatgatca atgaagtaga
     1381 tgccgacggt gacggcacaa tcgacttccc tgagttcctg attatgatgg caggcaaaat
     1441 gaaatacaca gacagtgaag aagaaattag agaagcgttc ggcgtgtttg ataaggatgg
     1501 caatggctac atcagtgcag cagagcttcg ccacgtgatg acaaaccttg gagagaagtt
     1561 aacagatgaa gaggttgatg aaatgatcag ggaagcagac agcgatgggg atggtcaggt
     1621 aaactacgaa gagtttgtac aaatgatgac agcgaagtga aagcttatcg ataatcaacc
     1681 tctggattac aaaatttgtg aaagattgac tggtattctt aactatgttg ctccttttac
     1741 gctatgtgga tacgctgctt taatgccttt gtatcatgct attgcttccc gtatggcttt
     1801 cattttctcc tccttgtata aatcctggtt gctgtctctt tatgaggagt tgtggcccgt
     1861 tgtcaggcaa cgtggcgtgg tgtgcactgt gtttgctgac gcaaccccca ctggttgggg
     1921 cattgccacc acctgtcagc tcctttccgg gactttcgct ttccccctcc ctattgccac
     1981 ggcggaactc atcgccgcct gccttgcccg ctgctggaca ggggctcggc tgttgggcac
     2041 tgacaattcc gtggtgttgt cggggaaatc atcgtccttt ccttggctgc tcgcctgtgt
     2101 tgccacctgg attctgcgcg ggacgtcctt ctgctacgtc ccttcggccc tcaatccagc
     2161 ggaccttcct tcccgcggcc tgctgccggc tctgcggcct cttccgcgtc ttcgccttcg
     2221 ccctcagacg agtcggatct ccctttgggc cgcctccccg catcgatacc gtcgacctcg
     2281 acccgggcgg ccgcttcgag cagacatgat aagatacatt gatgagtttg gacaaaccac
     2341 aactagaatg cagtgaaaaa aatgctttat ttgtgaaatt tgtgatgcta ttgctttatt
     2401 tgtaaccatt ataagctgca ataaacaagt taacaacaac aattgcattc attttatgtt
     2461 tcaggttcag ggggagatgt gggaggtttt ttaaagcaag taaaacctct acaaatgtgg
     2521 taaaatcgat aaggatcttc ctagagcatg gctacgtaga taagtagcat ggcgggttaa
     2581 tcattaacta caaggaaccc ctagtgatgg agttggccac tccctctctg cgcgctcgct
     2641 cgctcactga ggccgggcga ccaaaggtcg cccgacgccc gggctttgcc cgggcggcct
     2701 cagtgagcga gcgagcgcgc agctgcatta atgaatcggc caacgcgcgg ggagaggcgg
     2761 tttgcgtatt gggcgctctt ccgcttcctc gctcactgac tcgctgcgct cggtcgttcg
     2821 gctgcggcga gcggtatcag ctcactcaaa ggcggtaata cggttatcca cagaatcagg
     2881 ggataacgca ggaaagaaca tgtgagcaaa aggccagcaa aaggccagga accgtaaaaa
     2941 ggccgcgttg ctggcgtttt tccataggct ccgcccccct gacgagcatc acaaaaatcg
     3001 acgctcaagt cagaggtggc gaaacccgac aggactataa agataccagg cgtttccccc
     3061 tggaagctcc ctcgtgcgct ctcctgttcc gaccctgccg cttaccggat acctgtccgc
     3121 ctttctccct tcgggaagcg tggcgctttc tcatagctca cgctgtaggt atctcagttc
     3181 ggtgtaggtc gttcgctcca agctgggctg tgtgcacgaa ccccccgttc agcccgaccg
     3241 ctgcgcctta tccggtaact atcgtcttga gtccaacccg gtaagacacg acttatcgcc
     3301 actggcagca gccactggta acaggattag cagagcgagg tatgtaggcg gtgctacaga
     3361 gttcttgaag tggtggccta actacggcta cactagaaga acagtatttg gtatctgcgc
     3421 tctgctgaag ccagttacct tcggaaaaag agttggtagc tcttgatccg gcaaacaaac
     3481 caccgctggt agcggtggtt tttttgtttg caagcagcag attacgcgca gaaaaaaagg
     3541 atctcaagaa gatcctttga tcttttctac ggggtctgac gctcagtgga acgaaaactc
     3601 acgttaaggg attttggtca tgagattatc aaaaaggatc ttcacctaga tccttttaaa
     3661 ttaaaaatga agttttaaat caatctaaag tatatatgag taaacttggt ctgacagtta
     3721 ccaatgctta atcagtgagg cacctatctc agcgatctgt ctatttcgtt catccatagt
     3781 tgcctgactc cccgtcgtgt agataactac gatacgggag ggcttaccat ctggccccag
     3841 tgctgcaatg ataccgcgag acccacgctc accggctcca gatttatcag caataaacca
     3901 gccagccgga agggccgagc gcagaagtgg tcctgcaact ttatccgcct ccatccagtc
     3961 tattaattgt tgccgggaag ctagagtaag tagttcgcca gttaatagtt tgcgcaacgt
     4021 tgttgccatt gctacaggca tcgtggtgtc acgctcgtcg tttggtatgg cttcattcag
     4081 ctccggttcc caacgatcaa ggcgagttac atgatccccc atgttgtgca aaaaagcggt
     4141 tagctccttc ggtcctccga tcgttgtcag aagtaagttg gccgcagtgt tatcactcat
     4201 ggttatggca gcactgcata attctcttac tgtcatgcca tccgtaagat gcttttctgt
     4261 gactggtgag tactcaacca agtcattctg agaatagtgt atgcggcgac cgagttgctc
     4321 ttgcccggcg tcaatacggg ataataccgc gccacatagc agaactttaa aagtgctcat
     4381 cattggaaaa cgttcttcgg ggcgaaaact ctcaaggatc ttaccgctgt tgagatccag
     4441 ttcgatgtaa cccactcgtg cacccaactg atcttcagca tcttttactt tcaccagcgt
     4501 ttctgggtga gcaaaaacag gaaggcaaaa tgccgcaaaa aagggaataa gggcgacacg
     4561 gaaatgttga atactcatac tcttcctttt tcaatattat tgaagcattt atcagggtta
     4621 ttgtctcatg agcggataca tatttgaatg tatttagaaa aataaacaaa taggggttcc
     4681 gcgcacattt ccccgaaaag tgccacctaa attgtaagcg ttaatatttt gttaaaattc
     4741 gcgttaaatt tttgttaaat cagctcattt tttaaccaat aggccgaaat cggcaaaatc
     4801 ccttataaat caaaagaata gaccgagata gggttgagtg ttgttccagt ttggaacaag
     4861 agtccactat taaagaacgt ggactccaac gtcaaaggnn nnnnnnnnnn nnnnnnnnnn
     4921 nnnnnnnnnn nnnnnnnnnn nnnnnnntnn nnnnnnnnnn nnnnnnnnnn nnnnnnnnnn
     4981 nnnnnnnnnn nnnnnnnnnn nnnnnnnnnn nnnnnnnnnn nnnnnnnnnn nnnnnnnnng
     5041 nnnnnnnnnn nnnnnnnnnn nnnnnnnnnn nnnnnnnnnn nnnnnnnnnn nnnnnnnnnn
     5101 nnnnnnnnnn nnnnnnnnnn nnnnnnnnnn nnnnnnnnnn nnnnnnnnnn nnnnnnnnnn
     5161 nnnncccatt cgccattcag gctgcgcaac tgttgggaag ggcgatcggt gcgggcctct
     5221 tcgctattac gccagctgcg cgctcgctcg ctcactgagg ccgcccgggc aaagcccggg
     5281 cgtcgggcga cctttggtcg cccggcctca gtgagcgagc gagcgcgcag agagggagtg
     5341 gccaactcca tcactagggg ttccttgtag ttaatgatta acccgccatg ctacttatct
     5401 acgtagccat gctctaggaa gatctctgca gagggccctg cgtatgagtg caagtgggtt
     5461 ttaggaccag gatgaggcgg ggtgggggtg cctacctgac gaccgacccc gacccactgg
     5521 acaagcaccc aacccccatt ccccaaattg cgcatcccct atcagagagg gggaggggaa
     5581 acaggatgcg gcgaggcgcg tgcgcactgc cagcttcagc accgcggaca gtgccttcgc
     5641 ccccgcctgg cggcgcg
//
