>Addgene plasmid #100851 | pAAV.Syn.NES-jRCaMP1b.WPRE.SV40 | depositor full sequence | sequence record 189709 | pAAV.Syn.NES-jRCaMP1b.WPRE.SV40 sequence 5657 bps
TGCGCGCTCGCTCGCTCACTGAGGCCGCCCGGGCAAAGCCCGGGCGTCGGGCGACCTTTGGTCGCCCGGC
CTCAGTGAGCGAGCGAGCGCGCAGAGAGGGAGTGGCCAACTCCATCACTAGGGGTTCCTTGTAGTTAATG
ATTAACCCGCCATGCTACTTATCTACGTAGCCATGCTCTAGGAAGATCTCTGCAGAGGGCCCTGCGTATG
AGTGCAAGTGGGTTTTAGGACCAGGATGAGGCGGGGTGGGGGTGCCTACCTGACGACCGACCCCGACCCA
CTGGACAAGCACCCAACCCCCATTCCCCAAATTGCGCATCCCCTATCAGAGAGGGGGAGGGGAAACAGGA
TGCGGCGAGGCGCGTGCGCACTGCCAGCTTCAGCACCGCGGACAGTGCCTTCGCCCCCGCCTGGCGGCGC
GCGCCACCGCCGCCTCAGCACTGAAGGCGCGCTGACGTCACTCGCCGGTCCCCCGCAAACTCCCCTTCCC
GGCCACCTTGGTCGCGTCCGCGCCGCCGCCGGCCCAGCCGGACCGCACCACGCGAGGCGCGAGATAGGGG
GGCACGGGCGCGACCATCTGCGCTGCGGCGCCGGCGACTCAGCGCTGCCTCAGTCTGCGGTGGGCAGCGG
AGGAGTCGTGTCGTGCCTGAGAGCGCAGTCGAATTCAAGCTGCTAGCAAGGATCCACCCGCCACCATGCT
GCAGAACGAGCTTGCTCTTAAGTTGGCTGGACTTGATATTAACAAGACTGGAGGAGGTTCTCATCATCAT
CATCATCATGGTATGGCTAGCATGACTGGTGGACAGCAAATGGGTCGGGATCTGTACGACGATGACGATA
AGGATCTCGCAACAATGGTCGACTCATCGCGACGTAAGTGGAATAAGTGGGGTCACGCAGTCAGAGCTAT
AGGTCGGCTGAGCTCAGCGAACAACACCGAAATGATGTACCCAGCGGATGGTGGTCTGCGTGGTTACACT
CACATGGCGCTGAAAGTTGATGGCGGCGGTCACCTGTCCTGTTCTTTCGTGACCACCTACCGCTCCAAAA
AGACTGTCGGCAACATTAAGATGCCTGCCATTCATTACGTCAGCCACCGTCTGGAGCGCCTGGAGGAGAG
CGATAACGAAATGTTTGTCGTACAGCGTGAACACGCAGTTGCCAAGTTTGTGGGCCTGGGTGGTGGCGGC
GGTACCGGAGGGAGCATGAACTCCCTGATCAAGGAGAACATGCGTATGAAAGTGGTTCTGGAAGGCTCCG
TAAACGGCCACCAGTTCAAATGCACTGGTGAAGGCGAAGGCAACCCGTATATGGGCACCCAGACTATGCG
TATCAAAGTGATCGAGGGTGGTCCGCTGCCGTTTGCGTTCGACATCCTGGCGACGTCCTTTATGTATGGC
TCCCGTACCTTCATCAAATATCCGAAAGGCATCCCGGATTTCTTTAAGCAGTCCTTCCCGGAAGGTTTTA
CCTGGGAACGTGTGACCCGTTACGAAGACGGCGGCGTAATTACCGTTATGCAAGACACGTCTCTGGAGGA
TGGCTGCCTGGTGTATCACGTGCAGGTTCGCGGTGTGAACTTCCCGAGCAATGGTGCTGTAATGCAAAAG
AAAACCAAAGGTTGGGAGCCTACGGACTCCCAACTGACTGAAGAGCAGATCGCAGAATTTAAAGAGGCTT
TCTCCCTATTTGACAAGGACGGGGATGGGACAATAACAACCAAGGAGATGGGGACGGTGATGCGGTCTCT
GGGGCAGAACCCCACAGAAGCAGAGCTGCAGGACATGATCAATGAAGTAGATGCCGACGGTGACGGCACA
ATCGACTTCCCTGAGTTCCTGATTATGATGGCAGGCAAAATGAAATACACAGACAGTGAAGAAGAAATTA
GAGAAGCGTTCGGCGTGTTTGATAAGGATGGCAATGGCTACATCAGTGCAGCAGAGCTTCGCCACGTGAT
GACAAACCTTGGAGAGAAGTTAACAGATGAAGAGGTTGATGAAATGATCAGGGAAGCAGACAGCGATGGG
GATGGTCAGGTAAACTACGAAGAGTTTGTACAAATGATGACAGCGAAGTGAAAGCTTATCGATAATCAAC
CTCTGGATTACAAAATTTGTGAAAGATTGACTGGTATTCTTAACTATGTTGCTCCTTTTACGCTATGTGG
ATACGCTGCTTTAATGCCTTTGTATCATGCTATTGCTTCCCGTATGGCTTTCATTTTCTCCTCCTTGTAT
AAATCCTGGTTGCTGTCTCTTTATGAGGAGTTGTGGCCCGTTGTCAGGCAACGTGGCGTGGTGTGCACTG
TGTTTGCTGACGCAACCCCCACTGGTTGGGGCATTGCCACCACCTGTCAGCTCCTTTCCGGGACTTTCGC
TTTCCCCCTCCCTATTGCCACGGCGGAACTCATCGCCGCCTGCCTTGCCCGCTGCTGGACAGGGGCTCGG
CTGTTGGGCACTGACAATTCCGTGGTGTTGTCGGGGAAATCATCGTCCTTTCCTTGGCTGCTCGCCTGTG
TTGCCACCTGGATTCTGCGCGGGACGTCCTTCTGCTACGTCCCTTCGGCCCTCAATCCAGCGGACCTTCC
TTCCCGCGGCCTGCTGCCGGCTCTGCGGCCTCTTCCGCGTCTTCGCCTTCGCCCTCAGACGAGTCGGATC
TCCCTTTGGGCCGCCTCCCCGCATCGATACCGTCGACCTCGACCCGGGCGGCCGCTTCGAGCAGACATGA
TAAGATACATTGATGAGTTTGGACAAACCACAACTAGAATGCAGTGAAAAAAATGCTTTATTTGTGAAAT
TTGTGATGCTATTGCTTTATTTGTAACCATTATAAGCTGCAATAAACAAGTTAACAACAACAATTGCATT
CATTTTATGTTTCAGGTTCAGGGGGAGATGTGGGAGGTTTTTTAAAGCAAGTAAAACCTCTACAAATGTG
GTAAAATCGATAAGGATCTTCCTAGAGCATGGCTACGTAGATAAGTAGCATGGCGGGTTAATCATTAACT
ACAAGGAACCCCTAGTGATGGAGTTGGCCACTCCCTCTCTGCGCGCTCGCTCGCTCACTGAGGCCGGGCG
ACCAAAGGTCGCCCGACGCCCGGGCTTTGCCCGGGCGGCCTCAGTGAGCGAGCGAGCGCGCAGCTGGCGT
AATAGCGAAGAGGCCCGCACCGATCGCCCTTCCCAACAGTTGCGCAGCCTGAATGGCGAATGGG
[124 nt withheld, positions 3215-3338]
C
[91 nt withheld, positions 3340-3430]
A
[49 nt withheld, positions 3432-3480]
CCTTTGACGTTGGAGTCCACGTTCTTTAATAGTGGACTCTTGTTCCAAACTGGAACAACACTCAACCCTA
TCTCGGTCTATTCTTTTGATTTATAAGGGATTTTGCCGATTTCGGCCTATTGGTTAAAAAATGAGCTGAT
TTAACAAAAATTTAACGCGAATTTTAACAAAATATTAACGCTTACAATTTAGGTGGCACTTTTCGGGGAA
ATGTGCGCGGAACCCCTATTTGTTTATTTTTCTAAATACATTCAAATATGTATCCGCTCATGAGACAATA
ACCCTGATAAATGCTTCAATAATATTGAAAAAGGAAGAGTATGAGTATTCAACATTTCCGTGTCGCCCTT
ATTCCCTTTTTTGCGGCATTTTGCCTTCCTGTTTTTGCTCACCCAGAAACGCTGGTGAAAGTAAAAGATG
CTGAAGATCAGTTGGGTGCACGAGTGGGTTACATCGAACTGGATCTCAACAGCGGTAAGATCCTTGAGAG
TTTTCGCCCCGAAGAACGTTTTCCAATGATGAGCACTTTTAAAGTTCTGCTATGTGGCGCGGTATTATCC
CGTATTGACGCCGGGCAAGAGCAACTCGGTCGCCGCATACACTATTCTCAGAATGACTTGGTTGAGTACT
CACCAGTCACAGAAAAGCATCTTACGGATGGCATGACAGTAAGAGAATTATGCAGTGCTGCCATAACCAT
GAGTGATAACACTGCGGCCAACTTACTTCTGACAACGATCGGAGGACCGAAGGAGCTAACCGCTTTTTTG
CACAACATGGGGGATCATGTAACTCGCCTTGATCGTTGGGAACCGGAGCTGAATGAAGCCATACCAAACG
ACGAGCGTGACACCACGATGCCTGTAGCAATGGCAACAACGTTGCGCAAACTATTAACTGGCGAACTACT
TACTCTAGCTTCCCGGCAACAATTAATAGACTGGATGGAGGCGGATAAAGTTGCAGGACCACTTCTGCGC
TCGGCCCTTCCGGCTGGCTGGTTTATTGCTGATAAATCTGGAGCCGGTGAGCGTGGGTCTCGCGGTATCA
TTGCAGCACTGGGGCCAGATGGTAAGCCCTCCCGTATCGTAGTTATCTACACGACGGGGAGTCAGGCAAC
TATGGATGAACGAAATAGACAGATCGCTGAGATAGGTGCCTCACTGATTAAGCATTGGTAACTGTCAGAC
CAAGTTTACTCATATATACTTTAGATTGATTTAAAACTTCATTTTTAATTTAAAAGGATCTAGGTGAAGA
TCCTTTTTGATAATCTCATGACCAAAATCCCTTAACGTGAGTTTTCGTTCCACTGAGCGTCAGACCCCGT
AGAAAAGATCAAAGGATCTTCTTGAGATCCTTTTTTTCTGCGCGTAATCTGCTGCTTGCAAACAAAAAAA
CCACCGCTACCAGCGGTGGTTTGTTTGCCGGATCAAGAGCTACCAACTCTTTTTCCGAAGGTAACTGGCT
TCAGCAGAGCGCAGATACCAAATACTGTTCTTCTAGTGTAGCCGTAGTTAGGCCACCACTTCAAGAACTC
TGTAGCACCGCCTACATACCTCGCTCTGCTAATCCTGTTACCAGTGGCTGCTGCCAGTGGCGATAAGTCG
TGTCTTACCGGGTTGGACTCAAGACGATAGTTACCGGATAAGGCGCAGCGGTCGGGCTGAACGGGGGGTT
CGTGCACACAGCCCAGCTTGGAGCGAACGACCTACACCGAACTGAGATACCTACAGCGTGAGCTATGAGA
AAGCGCCACGCTTCCCGAAGGGAGAAAGGCGGACAGGTATCCGGTAAGCGGCAGGGTCGGAACAGGAGAG
CGCACGAGGGAGCTTCCAGGGGGAAACGCCTGGTATCTTTATAGTCCTGTCGGGTTTCGCCACCTCTGAC
TTGAGCGTCGATTTTTGTGATGCTCGTCAGGGGGGCGGAGCCTATGGAAAAACGCCAGCAACGCGGCCTT
TTTACGGTTCCTGGCCTTTTGCTGGCCTTTTGCTCACATGTTCTTTCCTGCGTTATCCCCTGATTCTGTG
GATAACCGTATTACCGCCTTTGAGTGAGCTGATACCGCTCGCCGCAGCCGAACGACCGAGCGCAGCGAGT
CAGTGAGCGAGGAAGCGGAAGAGCGCCCAATACGCAAACCGCCTCTCCCCGCGCGTTGGCCGATTCATTA
ATGCAGC
Features (pLannotate 1.2.2; 15 found; start..end, strand, type, name):
    211..658     +  promoter       hSyn promoter: human synapsin I promoter; confers neuron-specific expression (Kügler et al., 2003)
    762..782     +  CDS            capTEV™ (fragment): composite tag for in vivo biotinylation, TEV protease cleavage, and 6xHis tagging
    780..2078    +  CDS            RCaMP: RCaMP is a basic (constitutively fluorescent) red fluorescent protein published in 2013, derived from Entacmaea quadricolor.
   2094..2682    +  misc_feature   WPRE: woodchuck hepatitis virus posttranscriptional regulatory element
   2683..2702    +  misc_feature   MCS (fragment): pBluescript multiple cloning site
   2731..2852    -  polyA_signal   SV40 poly(A) signal: SV40 polyadenylation signal
   2875..2943    -  CDS            large T antigen (fragment): large T antigen from SV40 (simian virus 40)
   3014..3146    +  repeat_region  AAV2 ITR (fragment): inverted terminal repeat of adeno-associated virus serotype 2 inverted
   3141..3210    +  CDS            lacZα (fragment): LacZα fragment of β-galactosidase; lacZ fragment
   3215..3643    +  rep_origin     f1 ori (sequence partly withheld): f1 bacteriophage origin of replication; arrow indicates direction of (+) strand synthesis
   3696..3800    +  promoter       AmpR promoter: bla
   3801..4661    +  CDS            AmpR: β-lactamase; bla; confers resistance to ampicillin, carbenicillin, and related antibiotics
   4832..5420    +  rep_origin     ori: high-copy-number ColE1/pMB1/pBR322/pUC origin of replication
   5603..2       +  CDS            lacI (fragment) (across the origin): lac repressor; lacI; The lac repressor binds to the lac operator to inhibit transcription in E. coli. This inhibition can be relieved by adding lactose or isopropyl-β-D-thiogalactopyranoside (IPTG).
   5653..129     -  repeat_region  AAV2 ITR (across the origin): inverted terminal repeat of adeno-associated virus serotype 2 inverted
