[The description below was written by a language model from this plasmid's Addgene catalogue record, the feature table of its GenBank file and pLannotate feature annotations shown in this document.]
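Description:
pAAV.Syn.NES-jRCaMP1b.WPRE.SV40 is a 5,657 bp circular AAV transfer plasmid for neuronal expression of jRCaMP1b, a synthetic red fluorescent genetically encoded calcium indicator (also recorded as RCaMP1h variant 1519). The bacterial backbone carries a high-copy ColE1/pUC-type origin, an f1 phage origin, and a beta-lactamase gene with its own promoter that confers ampicillin resistance. The record lists a recombination-reduced E. coli host, which fits the repeat-prone nature of ITR-containing plasmids.

The expression cassette lies between two AAV2 inverted terminal repeats, which are the cis elements needed for replication and packaging of the intervening DNA into AAV particles when rep, cap and helper functions are supplied in trans. Within the ITRs, the human synapsin I promoter restricts expression to neurons. It drives an open reading frame that begins with short leader tags inherited from earlier bacterial expression versions of the sensor: 6xHis, the T7 gene 10 leader and an Xpress epitope with an enterokinase site. The RCaMP-family sensor coding sequence follows. The "NES" in the name implies a nuclear export signal that would keep the indicator cytoplasmic, although neither feature table annotates it separately. A WPRE downstream of the coding region enhances transcript stability and expression, and an SV40 polyadenylation signal terminates the message.

The two feature tables describe the same sequence length but use different coordinate origins and backbone orientations, and several small hits (Factor Xa site, lacI, lacZα and large T antigen fragments) look like incidental annotation matches. The construct is used to produce AAV for imaging neural activity with red-shifted calcium signals. The record notes availability as AAV1 and AAV9 viral preparations and earlier distribution through a vector core.
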