Addgene plasmid #100851: pAAV.Syn.NES-jRCaMP1b.WPRE.SV40
Purpose: AAV expression of jRCaMP1b, a red fluorescent calcium sensor protein, from the Synapsin promoter
Depositing lab: Douglas Kim & GENIE Project. Publication: Sensitive red protein calcium indicators for imaging neural activity. Dana H, Mohar B, Sun Y, Narayan S, Gordus A, Hasseman JP, Tsegaye G, Holt GT, Hu A, Walpita D, Patel R, Macklin JJ, Bargmann CI, Ahrens MB, Schreiter ER, Jayaraman V, Looger LL, Svoboda K, Kim DS. eLife. 2016 Mar 24;5. pii: e12727. doi: 10.7554/eLife.12727. PubMed 27011354.
Backbone
  Vector backbone: pAAV
  Vector type: Mammalian Expression, AAV
Growth in bacteria
  Bacterial resistance: Ampicillin, 100 μg/mL
  Growth temperature: 37°C
  Growth strain: NEB Stable
  Copy number: Unknown
Gene/Insert
  Gene/Insert name: jRCaMP1b (alt name: RCaMP1h variant 1519)
  Species: Synthetic
  Promoter: Synapsin
  Cloning method: Unknown
  Sequencing primers: 5′ unknown
Terms and licenses: Academic/Nonprofit Terms; Industry Terms: Not Available to Industry
Depositor comments: This plasmid was previously available as pAAV.Syn.NES-jRCaMP1b.WPRE.SV40 (p3852)) from the Penn Vector Core. This plasmid was created as part of the GENIE project at Janelia Research Campus.
How to cite: pAAV.Syn.NES-jRCaMP1b.WPRE.SV40 was a gift from Douglas Kim & GENIE Project (Addgene plasmid # 100851 ; http://n2t.net/addgene:100851 ; RRID:Addgene_100851) For viral preps, please replace (Addgene plasmid # 100851) in the above sentence with: (Addgene viral prep # 100851-AAV1) or (Addgene viral prep # 100851-AAV9)
